>Addgene plasmid #85647 | pSUPER-retro-puro-shNup93-XhoI | depositor partial sequence | sequence record 166444 | shRNA targeting Nup93
GATCCCCGGAGGTCCTCATGAATTAATTCAAGAGATTAATTCATGAGGACCTCCTTTTTC
