>Addgene plasmid #85647 | pSUPER-retro-puro-shNup93-XhoI | depositor partial sequence | sequence record 166454 | shRNA targeting Nup93, complementary strand
TCGAGAAAAAGGAGGTCCTCATGAATTAATCTCTTGAATTAATTCATGAGGACCTCCGGG
